>Addgene plasmid #178292 | pAG414GPD-LjCYP722C(pYL795) | addgene full sequence | sequence record 364875 | Addgene NGS Result
ACCGAAACGCGCGAGACGAAAGGGCCTCGTGATACGCCTATTTTTATAGGTTAATGTCATGATAATAATG
GTTTCTTAGACGGATCGCTTGCCTGTAACTTACACGCGCCTCGTATCTTTTAATGATGGAATAATTTGGG
AATTTACTCTGTGTTTATTTATTTTTATGTTTTGTATTTGGATTTTAGAAAGTAAATAAAGAAGGTAGAA
GAGTTACGGAATGAAGAAAAAAAAATAAACAAAGGTTTAAAAAATTTCAACAAAAAGCGTACTTTACATA
TATATTTATTAGACAAGAAAAGCAGATTAAATAGATATACATTCGATTAACGATAAGTAAAATGTAAAAT
CACAGGATTTTCGTGTGTGGTCTTCTACACAGACAAGATGAAACAATTCGGCATTAATACCTGAGAGCAG
GAAGAGCAAGATAAAAGGTAGTATTTGTTGGCGATCCCCCTAGAGTCTTTTACATCTTCGGAAAACAAAA
ACTATTTTTTCTTTAATTTCTTTTTTTACTTTCTATTTTTAATTTATATATTTATATTAAAAAATTTAAA
TTATAATTATTTTTATAGCACGTGATGAAAAGGACCCAGGTGGCACTTTTCGGGGAAATGTGCGCGGAAC
CCCTATTTGTTTATTTTTCTAAATACATTCAAATATGTATCCGCTCATGAGACAATAACCCTGATAAATG
CTTCAATAATATTGAAAAAGGAAGAGTATGAGTATTCAACATTTCCGTGTCGCCCTTATTCCCTTTTTTG
CGGCATTTTGCCTTCCTGTTTTTGCTCACCCAGAAACGCTGGTGAAAGTAAAAGATGCTGAAGATCAGTT
GGGTGCACGAGTGGGTTACATCGAACTGGATCTCAACAGCGGTAAGATCCTTGAGAGTTTTCGCCCCGAA
GAACGTTTTCCAATGATGAGCACTTTTAAAGTTCTGCTATGTGGCGCGGTATTATCCCGTATTGACGCCG
GGCAAGAGCAACTCGGTCGCCGCATACACTATTCTCAGAATGACTTGGTTGAGTACTCACCAGTCACAGA
AAAGCATCTTACGGATGGCATGACAGTAAGAGAATTATGCAGTGCTGCCATAACCATGAGTGATAACACT
GCGGCCAACTTACTTCTGACAACGATCGGAGGACCGAAGGAGCTAACCGCTTTTTTGCACAACATGGGGG
ATCATGTAACTCGCCTTGATCGTTGGGAACCGGAGCTGAATGAAGCCATACCAAACGACGAGCGTGACAC
CACGATGCCTGTAGCAATGGCAACAACGTTGCGCAAACTATTAACTGGCGAACTACTTACTCTAGCTTCC
CGGCAACAATTAATAGACTGGATGGAGGCGGATAAAGTTGCAGGACCACTTCTGCGCTCGGCCCTTCCGG
CTGGCTGGTTTATTGCTGATAAATCTGGAGCCGGTGAGCGTGGGTCTCGCGGTATCATTGCAGCACTGGG
GCCAGATGGTAAGCCCTCCCGTATCGTAGTTATCTACACGACGGGGAGTCAGGCAACTATGGATGAACGA
AATAGACAGATCGCTGAGATAGGTGCCTCACTGATTAAGCATTGGTAACTGTCAGACCAAGTTTACTCAT
ATATACTTTAGATTGATTTAAAACTTCATTTTTAATTTAAAAGGATCTAGGTGAAGATCCTTTTTGATAA
TCTCATGACCAAAATCCCTTAACGTGAGTTTTCGTTCCACTGAGCGTCAGACCCCGTAGAAAAGATCAAA
GGATCTTCTTGAGATCCTTTTTTTCTGCGCGTAATCTGCTGCTTGCAAACAAAAAAACCACCGCTACCAG
CGGTGGTTTGTTTGCCGGATCAAGAGCTACCAACTCTTTTTCCGAAGGTAACTGGCTTCAGCAGAGCGCA
GATACCAAATACTGTTCTTCTAGTGTAGCCGTAGTTAGGCCACCACTTCAAGAACTCTGTAGCACCGCCT
ACATACCTCGCTCTGCTAATCCTGTTACCAGTGGCTGCTGCCAGTGGCGATAAGTCGTGTCTTACCGGGT
TGGACTCAAGACGATAGTTACCGGATAAGGCGCAGCGGTCGGGCTGAACGGGGGGTTCGTGCACACAGCC
CAGCTTGGAGCGAACGACCTACACCGAACTGAGATACCTACAGCGTGAGCTATGAGAAAGCGCCACGCTT
CCCGAAGGGAGAAAGGCGGACAGGTATCCGGTAAGCGGCAGGGTCGGAACAGGAGAGCGCACGAGGGAGC
TTCCAGGGGGAAACGCCTGGTATCTTTATAGTCCTGTCGGGTTTCGCCACCTCTGACTTGAGCGTCGATT
TTTGTGATGCTCGTCAGGGGGGCGGAGCCTATGGAAAAACGCCAGCAACGCGGCCTTTTTACGGTTCCTG
GCCTTTTGCTGGCCTTTTGCTCACATGTTCTTTCCTGCGTTATCCCCTGATTCTGTGGATAACCGTATTA
CCGCCTTTGAGTGAGCTGATACCGCTCGCCGCAGCCGAACGACCGAGCGCAGCGAGTCAGTGAGCGAGGA
AGCGGAAGAGCGCCCAATACGCAAACCGCCTCTCCCCGCGCGTTGGCCGATTCATTAATGCAGCTGGCAC
GACAGGTTTCCCGACTGGAAAGCGGGCAGTGAGCGCAACGCAATTAATGTGAGTTAGCTCACTCATTAGG
CACCCCAGGCTTTACACTTTATGCTTCCGGCTCGTATGTTGTGTGGAATTGTGAGCGGATAACAATTTCA
CACAGGAAACAGCTATGACCATGATTACGCCAAGCGCGCAATTAACCCTCACTAAAGGGAACAAAAGCTG
GAGCTCAGTTTATCATTATCAATACTCGCCATTTCAAAGAATACGTAAATAATTAATAGTAGTGATTTTC
CTAACTTTATTTAGTCAAAAAATTAGCCTTTTAATTCTGCTGTAACCCGTACATGCCCAAAATAGGGGGC
GGGTTACACAGAATATATAACATCGTAGGTGTCTGGGTGAACAGTTTATTCCTGGCATCCACTAAATATA
ATGGAGCCCGCTTTTTAAGCTGGCATCCAGAAAAAAAAAGAATCCCAGCACCAAAATATTGTTTTCTTCA
CCAACCATCAGTTCATAGGTCCATTCTCTTAGCGCAACTACAGAGAACAGGGGCACAAACAGGCAAAAAA
CGGGCACAACCTCAATGGAGTGATGCAACCTGCCTGGAGTAAATGATGACACAAGGCAATTGACCCACGC
ATGTATCTATCTCATTTTCTTACACCTTCTATTACCTTCTGCTCTCTCTGATTTGGAAAAAGCTGAAAAA
AAAGGTTGAAACCAGTTCCCTGAAATTATTCCCCTACTTGACTAATAAGTATATAAAGACGGTAGGTATT
GATTGTAATTCTGTAAATCTATTTCTTAAACTTCTTAAATTCTACTTTTATAGTTAGTCTTTTTTTTAGT
TTTAAAACACCAGAACTTAGTTTCGACGGATTCTAGAACTAGTGGATCCCCCATCACAAGTTTGTACAAA
AAAGCAGGCTTCTATACAATGCTGAACTTGTCCAGAGAAGAATTGGTTATCGTTGTTGCTTTGTTGTGCG
TTGGTATTACTTACTTGGCTTCTAAGGCTTGTAAAAGGGCTTCTTCTAACGAAAGAGAAGATATCCCAGG
TAGATTGGGTTTGCCTTTTATTGGTGAAACCTTCTCCTTTTTGTCCGCTTACAATTCTACTAGAGGTTCC
TACGATTTCGTTACCCCAAGAAGATTGAGATTTGGTAGATGGTTTAAGACCAGGTTGTTCGGTAAGATCC
ATATCTTTGTTCCAAACTCTGAAGGTGCCAGAATTATCTTGGCTAATGATTTCGTCTTGTTCAACAAGGG
TTACGTTAAGTCTTTGGCTGAAGCTGCTGGTAAGAACTCTTTGTTTTGTGTTCCAGTTGAATCCCACAAG
AGAATGAGAAGATTATTGTCCGAACCATTCTCTATGACTTCTCCATCTGCTTTCATTACCAAGTTCGATA
AGAAAATGTGCGCCAGGTTGCAAAAATTGGAAGAAGGTGGTCAATCCTTCAAGGTTTTGGATTTCTGTAT
GAAGATGTCCTTCGATGGTATCTGCGAAATGTTGATGTCTATCACCGAAGATTCCTTGTTGGAAAAGATC
TGGAAGGATTCTATTGCTGCTGGTGAAGCCATGATTTCTATTCCAGCTATGATTCCAGGTTCCAGGTATT
ACAAAGGTATGAAGGCTAGAAGAAGGCTAGTTGAAACTTTCACCGAAATTATTGCCAGAAGAAGAAGAGG
CGAAGAATCTGCTGAAGATTTCTTGCAATCTATGTTGCAGAGAGATTTGTTCCCAGCTTCTGAAAAGTTG
GATGACTCTGAAATCATCGACAACATGCTGACCTTTATTTTCTCTGGTCAATCTACTACTGCTACCGCTA
TGATGTGGTCTGTTAAGTTTCTACACGAGAACAAAGAAGTCCAAGACATCTTGAGAGAAGAACAGTTGTC
TCTGTCTAAGATGAAGCCAGAAGGTGCTCCATTGACAAAAGAGGATATTAACAATATGCCATACGGCTGG
AAGGTCTTGAAAGAAACTTTGAGAATGTCCAACATCGTCTTGTGGTATCCAAGAGTTGCTTTACAAGATT
GCACCATTGAAGGTCGTGAAATCAAAAAAGGTTGGCACGTTAACATTGATGCTACCTGTGTTCATTTTGA
CCCCGACTTGTACAAAGATCCATTGAAGTTTAACCCACAGAGATTCGACGAAACTCAAAAGCCATACTCT
TTCATTCCATTTGGTGCTGGTCCAAGAACTTGTTTGGGTATGTATATGGCTAAGCTGAAGATGTTGATCT
TCATCCATAGATTGGTTGGTGGTTACACTTGGACTTTGGATGATTTGGATAACTCCTTGCAAGCCAAAGA
GTTGGTTCCAAAATTGAGATCTGGTTGCCCAATTACCTTGAAGTCTTTGTCTAAGTCTAGATCCGAAGCC
TGAGACCCAGCTTTCTTGTACAAAGTGGTGATGGGCTGCAGGAATTCGATATCAAGCTTATCGATACCGT
CGACCTCGAGTCATGTAATTAGTTATGTCACGCTTACATTCACGCCCTCCCCCCACATCCGCTCTAACCG
AAAAGGAAGGAGTTAGACAACCTGAAGTCTAGGTCCCTATTTATTTTTTTATAGTTATGTTAGTATTAAG
AACGTTATTTATATTTCAAATTTTTCTTTTTTTTCTGTACAGACGCGTGTACGCATGTAACATTATACTG
AAAACCTTGCTTGAGAAGGTTTTGGGACGCTCGAAGGCTTTAATTTGCGGCCGGTACCCAATTCGCCCTA
TAGTGAGTCGTATTACGCGCGCTCACTGGCCGTCGTTTTACAACGTCGTGACTGGGAAAACCCTGGCGTT
ACCCAACTTAATCGCCTTGCAGCACATCCCCCTTTCGCCAGCTGGCGTAATAGCGAAGAGGCCCGCACCG
ATCGCCCTTCCCAACAGTTGCGCAGCCTGAATGGCGAATGG
[124 nt withheld, positions 5502-5625]
C
[91 nt withheld, positions 5627-5717]
A
[49 nt withheld, positions 5719-5767]
CCTTTGACGTTGGAGTCCACGTTCTTT
[37 nt withheld, positions 5795-5831]
ACCCTATCTCGGTCTATTCTTTTGATTTATAAGGGATTTTGCCGATTTCGGCCTATTGGTTAAAAAATGA
GCTGATTTAACAAAAATTTAACGCGAATTTTAACAAAATATTAACGCTTACAATTTCCTGATGCGGTATT
TTCTCCTTACGCATCTGTGCGGTATTTCACACCGCATAGATCGGCAAGTGCACAAACAATACTTAAATAA
ATACTACTCAGTAATAACCTATTTCTTAGCATTTTTGACGAAATTTGCTATTTTGTTAGAGTCTTTTACA
CCATTTGTCTCCACACCTCCGCTTACATCAACACCAATAACGCCATTTAATCTAAGCGCATCACCAACAT
TTTCTGGCGTCAGTCCACCAGCTAACATAAAATGTAAGCTTTCGGGGCTCTCTTGCCTTCCAACCCAGTC
AGAAATCGAGTTCCAATCCAAAAGTTCACCTGTCCCACCTGCTTCTGAATCAAACAAGGGAATAAACGAA
TGAGGTTTCTGTGAAGCTGCACTGAGTAGTATGTTGCAGTCTTTTGGAAATACGAGTCTTTTAATAACTG
GCAAACCGAGGAACTCTTGGTATTCTTGCCACGACTCATCTCCATGCAGTTGGACGATATCAATGCCGTA
ATCATTGACCAGAGCCAAAACATCCTCCTTAGGTTGATTACGAAACACGCCAACCAAGTATTTCGGAGTG
CCTGAACTATTTTTATATGCTTTTACAAGACTTGAAATTTTCCTTGCAATAACCGGGTCAATTGTTCTCT
TTCTATTGGGCACACATATAATACCCAGCAAGTCAGCATCGGAATCTAGAGCACATTCTGCGGCCTCTGT
GCTCTGCAAGCCGCAAACTTTCACCAATGGACCAGAACTACCTGTGAAATTAATAACAGACATACTCCAA
GCTGCCTTTGTGTGCTTAATCACGTATACTCACGTGCTCAATAGTCACCAATGCCCTCCCTCTTGGCCCT
CTCCTTTTCTTTTTTCGACCGAATTAATTCTTAATCGGCAAAAAAAGAAAAGCTCCGGATCAAGATTGTA
CGTAAGGTGACAAGCTATTTTTCAATAAAGAATATCTTCCACTACTGCCATCTGGCGTCATAACTGCAAA
GTACACATATATTACGATGCTGTTCTATTAAATGCTTCCTATATTATATATATAGTAATGTCGTGATCTA
TGGTGCACTCTCAGTACAATCTGCTCTGATGCCGCATAGTTAAGCCAGCCCCGACACCCGCCAACACCCG
CTGACGCGCCCTGACGGGCTTGTCTGCTCCCGGCATCCGCTTACAGACAAGCTGTGACCGTCTCCGGGAG
CTGCATGTGTCAGAGGTTTTCACCGTCATC
Features (pLannotate 1.2.2; 23 found; start..end, strand, type, name):
     83..586     -  misc_feature   CEN/ARS: S. cerevisiae CEN6 centromere fused to an autonomously replicating sequence
    623..727     +  promoter       AmpR promoter: bla
    728..1588    +  CDS            AmpR: β-lactamase; bla; confers resistance to ampicillin, carbenicillin, and related antibiotics
   1759..2347    +  rep_origin     ori: high-copy-number ColE1/pMB1/pBR322/pUC origin of replication
   2530..2622    +  CDS            lacI (fragment): lac repressor; lacI; The lac repressor binds to the lac operator to inhibit transcription in E. coli. This inhibition can be relieved by adding lactose or isopropyl-β-D-thiogalactopyranoside (IPTG).
   2635..2656    +  protein_bind   CAP binding site: CAP binding activates transcription in the presence of cAMP. E. coli catabolite activator protein
   2671..2701    +  promoter       lac promoter: promoter for the E. coli lac operon
   2709..2725    +  protein_bind   lac operator: The lac repressor binds to the lac operator to inhibit transcription in E. coli. This inhibition can be relieved by adding lactose or isopropyl-β-D-thiogalactopyranoside (IPTG). lac repressor encoded by lacI
   2770..2788    +  promoter       T3 promoter: promoter for bacteriophage T3 RNA polymerase
   2813..3456    +  promoter       GAP promoter: S. cerevisiae TDH3; promoter for glyceraldehyde-3-phosphate dehydrogenase
   3462..3482    +  misc_feature   MCS (fragment): pBluescript multiple cloning site
   3486..3510    +  protein_bind   attB1: mutant version of attB; recombination site for the Gateway® BP reaction BP Clonase™
   4975..4999    -  protein_bind   attB2: mutant version of attB; recombination site for the Gateway® BP reaction BP Clonase™
   5003..5050    +  misc_feature   MCS (fragment): pBluescript multiple cloning site
   5051..5298    +  terminator     CYC1 terminator: S. cerevisiae CYC1; transcription terminator for CYC1
   5317..5335    -  promoter       T7 promoter: promoter for bacteriophage T7 RNA polymerase
   5343..5498    +  CDS            lacZα (fragment): LacZα fragment of β-galactosidase; lacZ fragment
   5502..5930    +  rep_origin     f1 ori (sequence partly withheld): f1 bacteriophage origin of replication; arrow indicates direction of (+) strand synthesis
   5958..6009    -  misc_feature   bom (fragment): basis of mobility region from pBR322
   6060..6734    -  CDS            TRP1: phosphoribosylanthranilate isomerase, required for tryptophan biosynthesis; S. cerevisiae TRP1; yeast auxotrophic marker
   6735..6882    -  promoter       TRP1 promoter: S. cerevisiae TRP1
   7020..7069    -  misc_feature   bom (fragment): basis of mobility region from pBR322
   7171..15      -  CDS            rop (fragment) (across the origin): Rop protein, which maintains plasmids at low copy number; rop
