[The description below was written by a language model from this plasmid's Addgene catalogue record and pLannotate feature annotations shown in this document.]
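Description:
pAG414GPD-LjCYP722C (pYL795) is a low-copy centromeric yeast expression plasmid that produces the Lotus japonicus cytochrome P450 LjCYP722C in Saccharomyces cerevisiae. It derives from the Gateway destination vector pAG414GPD-ccdB, in which the ccdB counter-selection cassette has been replaced by the insert through recombination. As an E. coli–yeast shuttle vector, it carries a high-copy ColE1/pUC-type origin and a β-lactamase gene for ampicillin selection in bacteria. In yeast, a CEN6/ARS element provides stable, near single-copy maintenance, and TRP1 under its own promoter allows selection in tryptophan-auxotrophic strains. An f1 origin and remnants of the pBluescript-type lineage (lac promoter/operator, a lacZα fragment, T3 and T7 promoters, MCS fragments) are also annotated but play no role in yeast expression.

The expression cassette consists of the strong constitutive GAP (TDH3/GPD) promoter, the roughly 1.5 kb LjCYP722C coding sequence, and the CYC1 transcription terminator. The feature table does not annotate the coding sequence itself, but the unannotated interval between the attB1 and attB2 sites left by Gateway cloning matches the recorded insert size. No epitope tags or reporters are recorded. The sequenced record (7,191 nt) is slightly shorter than the catalogue total of 7,214 bp.

The plasmid comes from work establishing a bacterium–yeast consortium for strigolactone production, so it presumably supplies the CYP722C enzymatic step in the yeast partner of that reconstituted pathway. The record does not specify the reaction catalysed. The TRP1 marker allows it to be combined with plasmids carrying other auxotrophic markers.
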