Addgene plasmid #178292: pAG414GPD-LjCYP722C(pYL795)
Purpose: Expresses LjCYP722C from L. japonicus in Saccharomyces cerevisiae. Centromeric TRP, PGPD-LjCYP722C-TCYC1
Depositing lab: Yanran Li. Depositing organization: University of California, Riverside. Publication: Establishment of strigolactone-producing bacterium-yeast consortium. Wu S, Ma X, Zhou A, Valenzuela A, Zhou K, Li Y. Sci Adv. 2021 Sep 17;7(38):eabh4048. doi: 10.1126/sciadv.abh4048. Epub 2021 Sep 17. PubMed 34533983.
Backbone
  Vector backbone: pAG414GPD-ccdB
  Backbone manufacturer: Susan Lindquist
  Backbone size w/o insert (bp): 7387
  Total vector size (bp): 7214
  Vector type: Yeast Expression
  Selectable markers: TRP1
Growth in bacteria
  Bacterial resistance: Ampicillin, 100 μg/mL
  Growth temperature: 37°C
  Growth strain: DH5alpha
  Copy number: Unknown
Gene/Insert
  Gene/Insert name: LjCYP722C (alt name: LjCYP722C from L. japonicus)
  Species: Lotus japonicus
  Insert size (bp): 1455
  GenBank ID: BBO93647.1
  Promoter: GAP
  Cloning method: Gateway Cloning
  Sequencing primers: 5′ M13 rev; 3′ M13 for
Terms and licenses: Academic/Nonprofit Terms; Industry Terms: Not Available to Industry
How to cite: pAG414GPD-LjCYP722C(pYL795) was a gift from Yanran Li (Addgene plasmid # 178292 ; http://n2t.net/addgene:178292 ; RRID:Addgene_178292)
